Addgene plasmid #194353: pLenti-CMV-CAG-GFP-EnvA(N2c)
Purpose: Lentivirus expressing eGFP and (EnvA-N2c Rabies Glycoprotein) fusion protein. Used to package EnvA pseudotyped G-deleted Rabies of CVS-N2c strain
Depositing lab: Marco Tripodi. Depositing organization: MRC Laboratory of Molecular Biology. Publication: Combining long-term circuit mapping and network transcriptomics with SiR-N2c. Lee H, Ciabatti E, Gonzalez-Rueda A, Williams E, Nugent F, Mookerjee S, Morgese F, Tripodi M. Nat Methods. 2023 Apr;20(4):580-589. doi: 10.1038/s41592-023-01787-1. Epub 2023 Mar 2. PubMed 36864202.
Backbone
  Vector backbone: 3rd gen lentiviral vector
  Vector type: Lentiviral
Growth in bacteria
  Bacterial resistance: Ampicillin, 100 μg/mL
  Growth temperature: 30°C
  Growth strain: NEB Stable
  Copy number: Unknown
Gene/Insert 1
  Gene/Insert name: Enhanced Green Fluorescent Protein (eGFP)
Gene/Insert 2
  Gene/Insert name: EnvA-CVS-N2c Rabies Glycoprotein
Terms and licenses: Academic/Nonprofit Terms; Industry Terms: Not Available to Industry
How to cite: pLenti-CMV-CAG-GFP-EnvA(N2c) was a gift from Marco Tripodi (Addgene plasmid # 194353 ; http://n2t.net/addgene:194353 ; RRID:Addgene_194353)
