[The description below was written by a language model from this plasmid's Addgene catalogue record and pLannotate feature annotations shown in this document.]
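Description:
pLenti-CMV-CAG-GFP-EnvA(N2c) is a third-generation, self-inactivating HIV-1 lentiviral transfer plasmid. It delivers a bicistronic cassette encoding eGFP and a chimeric envelope protein that joins avian retroviral EnvA to the glycoprotein of the CVS-N2c rabies strain. In bacteria it replicates from a high-copy ColE1/pUC-type origin and is selected with ampicillin through the bla gene. An f1 origin, an SV40 origin and leftover lac, T7 and T3 cloning elements also sit in the backbone. The viral genome is transcribed from a CMV enhancer/promoter fused to a truncated 5' LTR, which makes it Tat-independent. This is followed by the Ψ packaging signal with a partial gag sequence, the RRE for Rev-dependent nuclear export, and the cPPT/CTS. The genome ends in a ΔU3 3' LTR with a downstream SV40 polyadenylation signal.

The internal expression unit is annotated as a CMV enhancer and CMV promoter followed by CMV intron A and β-globin intron fragments. The plasmid name also mentions CAG, but the feature table does not call a chicken β-actin promoter. The GFP coding sequence is linked by an F2A ribosome-skipping peptide to an open reading frame annotated as a Rous sarcoma virus env fragment. The two products are therefore made from one transcript as separate polypeptides, and fluorescence marks the cells that express the envelope. The rabies-derived part of the chimera is not separately annotated, but an unannotated stretch lies between the env match and the WPRE. The WPRE boosts transcript stability and expression. According to the record, the vector is used to generate cells that package EnvA-pseudotyped, G-deleted CVS-N2c rabies virus. Such virus infects only cells carrying the TVA receptor and is used in neural circuit tracing.
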