Features (pLannotate 1.2.2; 33 found; start..end, strand, type, name):
      1..380     +  enhancer       CMV enhancer: human cytomegalovirus immediate early enhancer
    381..584     +  promoter       CMV promoter: human cytomegalovirus (CMV) immediate early promoter
    733..760     +  intron         CMV intron (fragment): modified intron A from human cytomegalovirus (CMV)
    765..1111    +  intron         β-globin intron (fragment): internally truncated intron from human β-globin
   1115..1162    +  CDS            HBB (fragment): HBB_COLGU - Experimental evidence at transcript level: Swiss-Prot protein existence level 2. Involved in oxygen transport from the lung to the various peripheral tissues. From Colobus guereza (Mantled guereza) (Eastern black-and-white colobus monkey).
   1219..1932    +  CDS            GFP (S65T): GFP (S65T) is a basic (constitutively fluorescent) green fluorescent protein published in 1995, derived from Aequorea victoria.
   1942..2007    +  CDS            F2A: 2A peptide from foot-and-mouth disease virus polyprotein Eukaryotic ribosomes fail to insert a peptide bond between the Gly and Pro residues, yielding separate polypeptides.
   2008..3708    +  CDS            env (fragment): ENV_RSVSA - Experimental evidence at protein level: Swiss-Prot protein existence level 1. The transmembrane protein (TM) acts as a class I viral fusion protein. Under the current model, the protein has at least 3 conformational states: pre-fusion native state, pre-hairpin intermediate state, and post-fusion hairpin state. During viral and target cell membrane fusion, the coiled coil regions (heptad repeats) assume a trimer-of-hairpins structure, positioning the fusion peptide in close proximity to the C-terminal region of the ectodomain. The formation of this structure appears to drive apposit
   3892..4480    +  misc_feature   WPRE: woodchuck hepatitis virus posttranscriptional regulatory element
   4497..4565    +  CDS            nef (fragment): NEF_HV1Z2 - Experimental evidence at protein level: Swiss-Prot protein existence level 1. Extracellular Nef protein targets CD4(+) T-lymphocytes for apoptosis by interacting with CXCR4 surface receptors. From Human immunodeficiency virus type 1 group M subtype D (isolate Z2/CDC-Z34) (HIV-1).
   4567..4800    +  LTR            3' LTR (ΔU3): self-inactivating 3' long terminal repeat (LTR) from HIV-1
   4872..4993    +  polyA_signal   SV40 poly(A) signal: SV40 polyadenylation signal
   5033..5168    +  rep_origin     SV40 ori: SV40 origin of replication
   5189..5207    -  promoter       T7 promoter: promoter for bacteriophage T7 RNA polymerase
   5215..5370    +  CDS            lacZα (fragment): LacZα fragment of β-galactosidase; lacZ fragment
   5375..5803    +  rep_origin     f1 ori (sequence partly withheld): f1 bacteriophage origin of replication; arrow indicates direction of (+) strand synthesis
   5856..5960    +  promoter       AmpR promoter: bla
   5961..6821    +  CDS            AmpR: β-lactamase; bla; confers resistance to ampicillin, carbenicillin, and related antibiotics
   6992..7580    +  rep_origin     ori: high-copy-number ColE1/pMB1/pBR322/pUC origin of replication
   7763..7855    +  CDS            lacI (fragment): lac repressor; lacI; The lac repressor binds to the lac operator to inhibit transcription in E. coli. This inhibition can be relieved by adding lactose or isopropyl-β-D-thiogalactopyranoside (IPTG).
   7868..7889    +  protein_bind   CAP binding site: CAP binding activates transcription in the presence of cAMP. E. coli catabolite activator protein
   7904..7934    +  promoter       lac promoter: promoter for the E. coli lac operon
   7942..7958    +  protein_bind   lac operator: The lac repressor binds to the lac operator to inhibit transcription in E. coli. This inhibition can be relieved by adding lactose or isopropyl-β-D-thiogalactopyranoside (IPTG). lac repressor encoded by lacI
   8003..8021    +  promoter       T3 promoter: promoter for bacteriophage T3 RNA polymerase
   8146..8365    +  enhancer       CMV enhancer (fragment): human cytomegalovirus immediate early enhancer; contains an 18-bp deletion relative to the standard CMV enhancer
   8366..8569    +  promoter       CMV promoter: human cytomegalovirus (CMV) immediate early promoter
   8584..8764    +  LTR            5' LTR (truncated): truncated 5' long terminal repeat (LTR) from HIV-1
   8811..8936    +  misc_feature   HIV-1 Ψ: packaging signal of human immunodeficiency virus type 1
   8920..9283    +  CDS            HIV-1 gag (fragment): gag protein from human immunodeficiency virus 1; gag
   9429..9662    +  misc_feature   RRE: The Rev response element (RRE) of HIV-1 allows for Rev-dependent mRNA export from the nucleus to the cytoplasm.
  10039..10139   +  CDS            Rev (fragment): human immunodeficiency virus 1 (HIV-1) Rev protein; rev; enhances nuclear export of unspliced and incompletely spliced viral mRNAs
  10158..10275   +  misc_feature   cPPT/CTS: central polypurine tract and central termination sequence of HIV-1
  10315..10341   +  enhancer       CMV enhancer (fragment): human cytomegalovirus immediate early enhancer
>Addgene plasmid #194353 | pLenti-CMV-CAG-GFP-EnvA(N2c) | addgene full sequence | sequence record 391646 | Addgene NGS Result
GACATTGATTATTGACTAGTTATTAATAGTAATCAATTACGGGGTCATTAGTTCATAGCCCATATATGGA
GTTCCGCGTTACATAACTTACGGTAAATGGCCCGCCTGGCTGACCGCCCAACGACCCCCGCCCATTGACG
TCAATAATGACGTATGTTCCCATAGTAACGCCAATAGGGACTTTCCATTGACGTCAATGGGTGGAGTATT
TACGGTAAACTGCCCACTTGGCAGTACATCAAGTGTATCATATGCCAAGTACGCCCCCTATTGACGTCAA
TGACGGTAAATGGCCCGCCTGGCATTATGCCCAGTACATGACCTTATGGGACTTTCCTACTTGGCAGTAC
ATCTACGTATTAGTCATCGCTATTACCATGGTGATGCGGTTTTGGCAGTACATCAATGGGCGTGGATAGC
GGTTTGACTCACGGGGATTTCCAAGTCTCCACCCCATTGACGTCAATGGGAGTTTGTTTTGGCACCAAAA
TCAACGGGACTTTCCAAAATGTCGTAACAACTCCGCCCCATTGACGCAAATGGGCGGTAGGCGTGTACGG
TGGGAGGTCTATATAAGCAGAGCTCGTTTAGTGAACCGTCAGATCGCCTGGAGACGCCATCCACGCTGTT
TTGACCTCCATAGAAGACACCGGGACCGATCCAGCCTCCGCGGATTCGAATCCCGGCCGGGAACGGTGCA
TTGGAACGCGGATTCCCCGTGCCAAGAGTGACGTAAGTACCGCCTATAGAGTCTATAGGCCCACAAAAAA
TGCTTTCTTCTTTTAATATACTTTTTTGTTTATCTTATTTCTAATACTTTCCCTAATCTCTTTCTTTCAG
GGCAATAATGATACAATGTATCATGCCTCTTTGCACCATTCTAAAGAATAACAGTGATAATTTCTGGGTT
AAGGCAATAGCAATATTTCTGCATATAAATATTTCTGCATATAAATTGTAACTGATGTAAGAGGTTTCAT
ATTGCTAATAGCAGCTACAATCCAGCTACCATTCTGCTTTTATTTTATGGTTGGGATAAGGCTGGATTAT
TCTGAGTCCAAGCTAGGCCCTTTTGCTAATCATGTTCATACCTCTTATCTTCCTCCCACAGCTCCTGGGC
AACGTGCTGGTCTGTGTGCTGGCCCATCACTTTGGCAAAGAATTGGGATTCGAACATCGATTGAATTCGG
TACCCTTCAGGTCGACTCCGGAGCCACCATGAGCAAGGGCGAGGAGCTGTTCACCGGGGTGGTGCCCATC
CTGGTCGAGCTGGACGGCGACGTAAACGGCCACAAGTTCAGCGTGTCCGGCGAGGGCGAGGGCGATGCCA
CCTACGGCAAGCTGACCCTGAAGTTCATCTGCACCACCGGCAAGCTGCCCGTGCCCTGGCCCACCCTCGT
GACCACCCTGACCTACGGCGTGCAGTGCTTCAGCCGCTACCCCGACCACATGAAGCAGCACGACTTCTTC
AAGTCCGCCATGCCCGAAGGCTACGTCCAGGAGCGCACCATCTTCTTCAAGGACGACGGCAACTACAAGA
CCCGCGCCGAGGTGAAGTTCGAGGGCGACACCCTGGTGAACCGCATCGAGCTGAAGGGCATCGACTTCAA
GGAGGACGGCAACATCCTGGGGCACAAGCTGGAGTACAACTACAACAGCCACAACGTCTATATCATGGCC
GACAAGCAGAAGAACGGCATCAAGGCCAACTTCAAGATCCGCCACAACATCGAGGACGGCAGCGTGCAGC
TCGCCGACCACTACCAGCAGAACACCCCCATCGGCGACGGCCCCGTGCTGCTGCCCGACAACCACTACCT
GAGCACCCAGTCCGCCCTGAGCAAAGACCCCAACGAGAAGCGCGATCACATGGTCCTGCTGGAGTTCGTG
ACCGCCGCCGGGATCACTCACGGCATGGACGAGCTGTACAAGGGATCCGGAGTGAAACAGACTTTGAATT
TTGACCTTCTCAAGTTGGCGGGAGACGTGGAGTCCAACCCAGGGCCCATGGAAGCCGTCATAAAGGCATT
TCTGACTGGGCACCCTGGAAAGGTGAGCAAGAAGGACTCCAAGAAGAAGCCGCCAGCAACAAGCAAGAAA
GACCCGGAGAAGACGCCCTTGCTGCCAACGAGAGTTAATTATATTATTGGTGTCCTGGTCTTGTGTGAGG
TAACGGGGGTAAGAGCTGATGTCCACTTACTCGAGCAGCCAGGGAACCTTTGGATTACATGGGCCAACCG
TACAGGCCAAACGGATTTTTGCCTCTCTACACAGTCAGCCACCTCCCCTTTTCAAACATGTTTGATAGGT
ATCCCGTCCCCTATTTCCGAGGGTGATTTTAAGGGATATGTTTCTGATACAAATTGCACCACCTTGGGAA
CTGATCGGTTAGTCTCGTCAGCCGACTTTACTGGCGGACCTGACAACAGTACCACCCTCACTTATCGGAA
GGTCTCATGCTTGTTGTTAAAGCTGAATGTCTCTATGTGGGATGAGCCACCTGAACTACAGCTGTTAGGT
TCCCAGTCTCTCCCTAACATTACTAATATTGCTCAGATTTCCGGTATAACCGGGGGATGCGTAGGCTTCA
GACCACAAGGGGTTCCTTGGTATCTAGGTTGGTCTAGACAGGAGGCCACGCGGTTTCTCCTTAGACACCC
CTCTTTCTCTAAATCCACGGAACCGTTTACGGTGGTGACAGCGGATAGGCACAATCTTTTTATGGGGAGT
GAGTACTGCGGTGCATATGGCTACAGATTTTGGAACATGTATAACTGCTCACAGGTGGGGCGGCAGTACC
GCTGTGGTAATGCGCGCAGCCCCCGCCCGGGTCTTCCTGAAATCCAGTGTACAAGGAGAGGAGGCAAATG
GGTTAATCAATCACAGGAAATTAATGAGTCGGAGCCGTTCAGCTTTACGGTGAACTGTACAGCTAGTAGT
TTGGGTAATGCCAGTGGGTGTTGCGGAAAAGCAGGCACGATTCTCCCGGGAAAGTGGGTCGACAGCACAC
AAGGTAGTTTCACCAAACCAAAAGCGCTACCACCCGCAATTTTCCTCATTTGTGGGGATCGCGCATGGCA
AGGAATTCCCAGTCGTCCGGTAGGGGGCCCCTGCTATTTAGGCAAGCTTACCATGTTAGCACCTAAGCAT
ACAGATATTCTCAAGGTGCTTGTCAATTCATCGCGGACAGGTATAAGACGTAAACGAAGCACCTCACACC
TGGATGATACATGCTCAGATGAAGTGCAGCTTTGGGGTCCTACAGCAAGAATCTTTGCATCTATCCTAGC
CCCGGGGGTAGCAGCTGCGCAAGCCTTAAGAGAAATTGAGAGACTAGCCTGTTGGTCCGTTAAACAGGCT
AACTTGACAACATCACTCCTCGGGGACTTATTGGATGATGTCACGAGTATTCGACACGCGGTCCTGCAGA
ACCGAGCGGCTATTGACTTCTTGCTCCTAGCTCACGGCCATGGCTGTGAGGACGTTGCCGGAATGTGCTG
TTTCAATTTGAGTGATCACAGTGAGTCTATACAGAAGAAGTTCCAGCTAATGAAGGAACATGTCAATAAG
ATCGGCGTGGACAGCGACCCAATTGGAAGTTGGCTGCGAGGACTATTCGGGGGAATAGGAGAATGGGCCG
TTCATTTGCTGAAAGGACTGCTTTTGGGGCTTGTAGTTATTTTGTTGCTAGTAGTGTGCCTGCCTTGCAG
AAGAGCCAATCGACCAGAATCGAAACAACGCAGTTTTGGAGGGACAGGGGGGAATGTGTCAGTCACTTCC
CAAAGCGGAAAAGTCATACCTTCATGGGAATCATATAAGAGTGGAGGTGAGATCAGACTGTAATAAAAGC
TTGCCTCGAGGATGGGGACTGATAAAAGCTTCGAGCTCGACAATCAACCTCTGGATTACAAAATTTGTGA
AAGATTGACTGGTATTCTTAACTATGTTGCTCCTTTTACGCTATGTGGATACGCTGCTTTAATGCCTTTG
TATCATGCTATTGCTTCCCGTATGGCTTTCATTTTCTCCTCCTTGTATAAATCCTGGTTGCTGTCTCTTT
ATGAGGAGTTGTGGCCCGTTGTCAGGCAACGTGGCGTGGTGTGCACTGTGTTTGCTGACGCAACCCCCAC
TGGTTGGGGCATTGCCACCACCTGTCAGCTCCTTTCCGGGACTTTCGCTTTCCCCCTCCCTATTGCCACG
GCGGAACTCATCGCCGCCTGCCTTGCCCGCTGCTGGACAGGGGCTCGGCTGTTGGGCACTGACAATTCCG
TGGTGTTGTCGGGGAAGCTGACGTCCTTTCCATGGCTGCTCGCCTGTGTTGCCACCTGGATTCTGCGCGG
GACGTCCTTCTGCTACGTCCCTTCGGCCCTCAATCCAGCGGACCTTCCTTCCCGCGGCCTGCTGCCGGCT
CTGCGGCCTCTTCCGCGTCTTCGCCTTCGCCCTCAGACGAGTCGGATCTCCCTTTGGGCCGCCTCCCCGC
CTGGAATTCGAGCTCGGTACCTTTAAGACCAATGACTTACAAGGCAGCTGTAGATCTTAGCCACTTTTTA
AAAGAAAAGGGGGGACTGGAAGGGCTAATTCACTCCCAACGAAGACAAGATCTGCTTTTTGCTTGTACTG
GGTCTCTCTGGTTAGACCAGATCTGAGCCTGGGAGCTCTCTGGCTAACTAGGGAACCCACTGCTTAAGCC
TCAATAAAGCTTGCCTTGAGTGCTTCAAGTAGTGTGTGCCCGTCTGTTGTGTGACTCTGGTAACTAGAGA
TCCCTCAGACCCTTTTAGTCAGTGTGGAAAATCTCTAGCAGTAGTAGTTCATGTCATCTTATTATTCAGT
ATTTATAACTTGCAAAGAAATGAATATCAGAGAGTGAGAGGAACTTGTTTATTGCAGCTTATAATGGTTA
CAAATAAAGCAATAGCATCACAAATTTCACAAATAAAGCATTTTTTTCACTGCATTCTAGTTGTGGTTTG
TCCAAACTCATCAATGTATCTTATCATGTCTGGCTCTAGCTATCCCGCCCCTAACTCCGCCCATCCCGCC
CCTAACTCCGCCCAGTTCCGCCCATTCTCCGCCCCATGGCTGACTAATTTTTTTTATTTATGCAGAGGCC
GAGGCCGCCTCGGCCTCTGAGCTATTCCAGAAGTAGTGAGGAGGCTTTTTTGGAGGCCTAGGGACGTACC
CAATTCGCCCTATAGTGAGTCGTATTACGCGCGCTCACTGGCCGTCGTTTTACAACGTCGTGACTGGGAA
AACCCTGGCGTTACCCAACTTAATCGCCTTGCAGCACATCCCCCTTTCGCCAGCTGGCGTAATAGCGAAG
AGGCCCGCACCGATCGCCCTTCCCAACAGTTGCGCAGCCTGAATGGCGAATGGG
[124 nt withheld, positions 5375-5498]
C
[91 nt withheld, positions 5500-5590]
A
[49 nt withheld, positions 5592-5640]
CCTTTGACGTTGGAGTCCACGTTCTTT
[37 nt withheld, positions 5668-5704]
ACCCTATCTCGGTCTATTCTTTTGATTTATAAGGGATTTTGCCGATTTCGGCCTATTGGTTAAAAAATGA
GCTGATTTAACAAAAATTTAACGCGAATTTTAACAAAATATTAACGCTTACAATTTAGGTGGCACTTTTC
GGGGAAATGTGCGCGGAACCCCTATTTGTTTATTTTTCTAAATACATTCAAATATGTATCCGCTCATGAG
ACAATAACCCTGATAAATGCTTCAATAATATTGAAAAAGGAAGAGTATGAGTATTCAACATTTCCGTGTC
GCCCTTATTCCCTTTTTTGCGGCATTTTGCCTTCCTGTTTTTGCTCACCCAGAAACGCTGGTGAAAGTAA
AAGATGCTGAAGATCAGTTGGGTGCACGAGTGGGTTACATCGAACTGGATCTCAACAGCGGTAAGATCCT
TGAGAGTTTTCGCCCCGAAGAACGTTTTCCAATGATGAGCACTTTTAAAGTTCTGCTATGTGGCGCGGTA
TTATCCCGTATTGACGCCGGGCAAGAGCAACTCGGTCGCCGCATACACTATTCTCAGAATGACTTGGTTG
AGTACTCACCAGTCACAGAAAAGCATCTTACGGATGGCATGACAGTAAGAGAATTATGCAGTGCTGCCAT
AACCATGAGTGATAACACTGCGGCCAACTTACTTCTGACAACGATCGGAGGACCGAAGGAGCTAACCGCT
TTTTTGCACAACATGGGGGATCATGTAACTCGCCTTGATCGTTGGGAACCGGAGCTGAATGAAGCCATAC
CAAACGACGAGCGTGACACCACGATGCCTGTAGCAATGGCAACAACGTTGCGCAAACTATTAACTGGCGA
ACTACTTACTCTAGCTTCCCGGCAACAATTAATAGACTGGATGGAGGCGGATAAAGTTGCAGGACCACTT
CTGCGCTCGGCCCTTCCGGCTGGCTGGTTTATTGCTGATAAATCTGGAGCCGGTGAGCGTGGGTCTCGCG
GTATCATTGCAGCACTGGGGCCAGATGGTAAGCCCTCCCGTATCGTAGTTATCTACACGACGGGGAGTCA
GGCAACTATGGATGAACGAAATAGACAGATCGCTGAGATAGGTGCCTCACTGATTAAGCATTGGTAACTG
TCAGACCAAGTTTACTCATATATACTTTAGATTGATTTAAAACTTCATTTTTAATTTAAAAGGATCTAGG
TGAAGATCCTTTTTGATAATCTCATGACCAAAATCCCTTAACGTGAGTTTTCGTTCCACTGAGCGTCAGA
CCCCGTAGAAAAGATCAAAGGATCTTCTTGAGATCCTTTTTTTCTGCGCGTAATCTGCTGCTTGCAAACA
AAAAAACCACCGCTACCAGCGGTGGTTTGTTTGCCGGATCAAGAGCTACCAACTCTTTTTCCGAAGGTAA
CTGGCTTCAGCAGAGCGCAGATACCAAATACTGTTCTTCTAGTGTAGCCGTAGTTAGGCCACCACTTCAA
GAACTCTGTAGCACCGCCTACATACCTCGCTCTGCTAATCCTGTTACCAGTGGCTGCTGCCAGTGGCGAT
AAGTCGTGTCTTACCGGGTTGGACTCAAGACGATAGTTACCGGATAAGGCGCAGCGGTCGGGCTGAACGG
GGGGTTCGTGCACACAGCCCAGCTTGGAGCGAACGACCTACACCGAACTGAGATACCTACAGCGTGAGCT
ATGAGAAAGCGCCACGCTTCCCGAAGGGAGAAAGGCGGACAGGTATCCGGTAAGCGGCAGGGTCGGAACA
GGAGAGCGCACGAGGGAGCTTCCAGGGGGAAACGCCTGGTATCTTTATAGTCCTGTCGGGTTTCGCCACC
TCTGACTTGAGCGTCGATTTTTGTGATGCTCGTCAGGGGGGCGGAGCCTATGGAAAAACGCCAGCAACGC
GGCCTTTTTACGGTTCCTGGCCTTTTGCTGGCCTTTTGCTCACATGTTCTTTCCTGCGTTATCCCCTGAT
TCTGTGGATAACCGTATTACCGCCTTTGAGTGAGCTGATACCGCTCGCCGCAGCCGAACGACCGAGCGCA
GCGAGTCAGTGAGCGAGGAAGCGGAAGAGCGCCCAATACGCAAACCGCCTCTCCCCGCGCGTTGGCCGAT
TCATTAATGCAGCTGGCACGACAGGTTTCCCGACTGGAAAGCGGGCAGTGAGCGCAACGCAATTAATGTG
AGTTAGCTCACTCATTAGGCACCCCAGGCTTTACACTTTATGCTTCCGGCTCGTATGTTGTGTGGAATTG
TGAGCGGATAACAATTTCACACAGGAAACAGCTATGACCATGATTACGCCAAGCGCGCAATTAACCCTCA
CTAAAGGGAACAAAAGCTGGAGCTGCAAGCTTGGCCATTGCATACGTTGTATCCATATCATAATATGTAC
ATTTATATTGGCTCATGTCCAACATTACCGCCATGTTGACATTGATTATTGACTAKTTWTYAATAGTAAC
SMCAATMGGGRCYTTMMRTTSACGTCAATGGGTGGAGTATTTACGGTAAACTGCCCACTTGGCAGTACAT
CAAGTGTATCATATGCCAAGTACGCCCCCTATTGACGTCAATGACGGTAAATGGCCCGCCTGGCATTATG
CCCAGTACATGACCTTATGGGACTTTCCTACTTGGCAGTACATCTACGTATTAGTCATCGCTATTACCAT
GGTGATGCGGTTTTGGCAGTACATCAATGGGCGTGGATAGCGGTTTGACTCACGGGGATTTCCAAGTCTC
CACCCCATTGACGTCAATGGGAGTTTGTTTTGGCACCAAAATCAACGGGACTTTCCAAAATGTCGTAACA
ACTCCGCCCCATTGACGCAAATGGGCGGTAGGCGTGTACGGTGGGAGGTCTATATAAGCAGAGCTCGTTT
AGTGAACCGGGGTCTCTCTGGTTAGACCAGATCTGAGCCTGGGAGCTCTCTGGCTAACTAGGGAACCCAC
TGCTTAAGCCTCAATAAAGCTTGCCTTGAGTGCTTCAAGTAGTGTGTGCCCGTCTGTTGTGTGACTCTGG
TAACTAGAGATCCCTCAGACCCTTTTAGTCAGTGTGGAAAATCTCTAGCAGTGGCGCCCGAACAGGGACT
TGAAAGCGAAAGGGAAACCAGAGGAGCTCTCTCGACGCAGGACTCGGCTTGCTGAAGCGCGCACGGCAAG
AGGCGAGGGGCGGCGACTGGTGAGTACGCCAAAAATTTTGACTAGCGGAGGCTAGAAGGAGAGAGATGGG
TGCGAGAGCGTCAGTATTAAGCGGGGGAGAATTAGATCGCGATGGGAAAAAATTCGGTTAAGGCCAGGGG
GAAAGAAAAAATATAAATTAAAACATATAGTATGGGCAAGCAGGGAGCTAGAACGATTCGCAGTTAATCC
TGGCCTGTTAGAAACATCAGAAGGCTGTAGACAAATACTGGGACAGCTACAACCATCCCTTCAGACAGGA
TCAGAAGAACTTAGATCATTATATAATACAGTAGCAACCCTCTATTGTGTGCATCAAAGGATAGAGATAA
AAGACACCAAGGAAGCTTTAGACAAGATAGAGGAAGAGCAAAACAAAAGTAAGACCACCGCACAGCAAGC
GGCCGCTGATCTTCAGACCTGGAGGAGGAGATATGAGGGACAATTGGAGAAGTGAATTATATAAATATAA
AGTAGTAAAAATTGAACCATTAGGAGTAGCACCCACCAAGGCAAAGAGAAGAGTGGTGCAGAGAGAAAAA
AGAGCAGTGGGAATAGGAGCTTTGTTCCTTGGGTTCTTGGGAGCAGCAGGAAGCACTATGGGCGCAGCGT
CAATGACGCTGACGGTACAGGCCAGACAATTATTGTCTGGTATAGTGCAGCAGCAGAACAATTTGCTGAG
GGCTATTGAGGCGCAACAGCATCTGTTGCAACTCACAGTCTGGGGCATCAAGCAGCTCCAGGCAAGAATC
CTGGCTGTGGAAAGATACCTAAAGGATCAACAGCTCCTGGGGATTTGGGGTTGCTCTGGAAAACTCATTT
GCACCACTGCTGTGCCTTGGAATGCTAGTTGGAGTAATAAATCTCTGGAACAGATTTGGAATCACACGAC
CTGGATGGAGTGGGACAGAGAAATTAACAATTACACAAGCTTAATACACTCCTTAATTGAAGAATCGCAA
AACCAGCAAGAAAAGAATGAACAAGAATTATTGGAATTAGATAAATGGGCAAGTTTGTGGAATTGGTTTA
ACATAACAAATTGGCTGTGGTATATAAAATTATTCATAATGATAGTAGGAGGCTTGGTAGGTTTAAGAAT
AGTTTTTGCTGTACTTTCTATAGTGAATAGAGTTAGGCAGGGATATTCACCATTATCGTTTCAGACCCAC
CTCCCAACCCCGAGGGGACCCGACAGGCCCGAAGGAATAGAAGAAGAAGGTGGAGAGAGAGACAGAGACA
GATCCATTCGATTAGTGAACGGATCTCGACGGTATCGGTTAACTTTTAAAAGAAAAGGGGGGATTGGGGG
GTACAGTGCAGGGGAAAGAATAGTAGACATAATAGCAACAGACATACAAACTAAAGAATTACAAAAACAA
ATTACAAAAATTCAAAATTTTATCGATCACGAGACTAGCCTCGACTCTAGAAAGACGCGTCTAGTTATTA
ATAGTAATCAATTAYGGRGYYRYTAGYTYRTMGMCYRYATAYGTWGTNTCCATATCATAATATGTACATT
TATATTGGCTCATGTCCAACATTACCGCCATGTT
